Addgene plasmid #119961: 6CDG (GID4)
Purpose: Bacterial expression for structure determination
Depositing lab: Cheryl Arrowsmith. Depositing organization: University of Toronto.
Backbone
  Vector backbone: pET28-MHL
  Backbone manufacturer: SGC (Addgene Plasmid #26096)
  Vector type: Bacterial Expression
Growth in bacteria
  Bacterial resistance: Kanamycin, 50 μg/mL
  Growth temperature: 37°C
  Growth strain: DH5alpha
  Copy number: Low Copy
Gene/Insert
  Gene/Insert name: GID4 (alt names: PDB ID: 6CDG, 6WZZ, 7S12, 7SLZ; BC041829)
  Species: H. sapiens (human)
  Insert size (bp): 498
  Mutation: contains amino acids 124-289
  Entrez Gene: C17orf39 (a.k.a. MGC3048)
  Promoter: T7
  Tag / fusion protein: 6xHis-TEV (N terminal on backbone)
  Cloning method: Ligation Independent Cloning
  Sequencing primers: 5′ T7; 3′ T7-term
Terms and licenses: Academic/Nonprofit Terms; Industry Terms: Not Available to Industry
Depositor comments: N-Tag:MHHHHHHSSGRENLYFQG. GID4:JMC130-A04:C240838. SGC links: https://www.thesgc.org/structures/6CDG/ https://www.thesgc.org/structures/6WZZ/ https://www.thesgc.org/structures/7S12/ https://www.thesgc.org/structures/7SLZ/
How to cite: 6CDG (GID4) was a gift from Cheryl Arrowsmith (Addgene plasmid # 119961 ; http://n2t.net/addgene:119961 ; RRID:Addgene_119961)
