[The description below was written by a language model from this plasmid's Addgene catalogue record and pLannotate feature annotations shown in this document.]
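Description:
6CDG (GID4) is a bacterial expression plasmid built on the pET28-MHL backbone, a pET-type vector adapted for ligation-independent cloning, and was made to produce recombinant protein for structure determination. The sequenced plasmid is about 5.8 kb. It replicates from a pBR322/ColE1-type origin accompanied by the bom region and the rop gene, consistent with its low-copy designation, and is selected with kanamycin through an aph(3')-Ia resistance gene. An f1 origin is also present, along with short tetracycline-resistance gene remnants that are leftover backbone sequence rather than functional markers.

The insert is a 498 bp fragment of human GID4 (also recorded as C17orf39) encoding residues 124–289. The automated annotation matched it to the mouse orthologue, but the catalogue lists the species as human. GID4 is the substrate-recognition subunit of the CTLH E3 ubiquitin ligase complex and binds Pro/N-degron peptides that begin with an unmodified N-terminal proline.

Expression is driven by a T7 promoter followed by a lac operator and the T7 gene 10 ribosome binding site, and ends at a T7 terminator. The plasmid-borne lacI gene supplies repressor, so transcription is held off until it is induced with IPTG in a host that provides T7 RNA polymerase. The protein carries an N-terminal 6xHis tag followed by a TEV protease site, allowing metal-affinity purification and later removal of the tag. A second His-tag sequence is annotated downstream of the insert, but the record lists only the N-terminal tag, so this is probably untranslated backbone sequence. The construct is associated with several deposited crystal structures of this GID4 domain.
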