Features (pLannotate 1.2.2; 20 found; start..end, strand, type, name):
     12..34      +  RBS            RBS: efficient ribosome binding site from bacteriophage T7 gene 10 (Olins and Rangwala, 1989)
     42..60      +  CDS            capTEV™ (fragment): composite tag for in vivo biotinylation, TEV protease cleavage, and 6xHis tagging
     95..592     +  CDS            Gid4 (fragment) (sequence withheld): GID4_MOUSE - Experimental evidence at protein level: Swiss-Prot protein existence level 1. Substrate-recognition subunit of the CTLH E3 ubiquitin- protein ligase complex that selectively accepts ubiquitin from UBE2H and mediates ubiquitination and subsequent proteasomal degradation of the transcription factor HBP1. Binds proteins and peptides with a Pro/N-degron consisting of an unmodified N-terminal Pro followed by a small residue, and has the highest affinity for the peptide Pro-Gly- Leu-Trp. Binds peptides with an N-terminal sequence of the type Pro- [Ala,Gly]-[Leu,Met,Gln,Ser,Tyr]-[Glu,Gly
    622..639     +  CDS            9xHis (fragment): 9xHis affinity tag
    649..698     +  CDS            SET1 (fragment): solubility-enhancement tag derived from T7 phage gene 10B
    706..753     +  terminator     T7 terminator: transcription terminator for bacteriophage T7 RNA polymerase
    790..1218    +  rep_origin     f1 ori (sequence partly withheld): f1 bacteriophage origin of replication; arrow indicates direction of (+) strand synthesis
   1271..1328    +  promoter       AmpR promoter (fragment): bla
   1337..2152    -  CDS            KanR: aminoglycoside phosphotransferase; aph(3')-Ia; confers resistance to kanamycin in bacteria or G418 (Geneticin®) in eukaryotes
   2274..2862    +  rep_origin     ori: high-copy-number ColE1/pMB1/pBR322/pUC origin of replication
   3048..3187    -  misc_feature   bom: basis of mobility region from pBR322
   3289..3480    -  CDS            rop: Rop protein, which maintains plasmids at low copy number; rop
   3497..3877    +  CDS            YPB1_ECOLX: Protein predicted: Swiss-Prot protein existence level 4. From Escherichia coli.
   3949..4240    -  CDS            TcR (fragment): tetracycline efflux protein; tet; confers resistance to tetracycline
   4255..4276    -  protein_bind   CAP binding site: CAP binding activates transcription in the presence of cAMP. E. coli catabolite activator protein
   4289..5371    -  CDS            lacI: lac repressor; lacI; The lac repressor binds to the lac operator to inhibit transcription in E. coli. This inhibition can be relieved by adding lactose or isopropyl-β-D-thiogalactopyranoside (IPTG).
   5372..5449    -  promoter       lacI promoter: lacI
   5457..5736    -  CDS            TcR (fragment): tetracycline efflux protein; tet; confers resistance to tetracycline
   5758..5776    +  promoter       T7 promoter: promoter for bacteriophage T7 RNA polymerase
   5777..5801    +  protein_bind   lac operator: The lac repressor binds to the lac operator to inhibit transcription in E. coli. This inhibition can be relieved by adding lactose or isopropyl-β-D-thiogalactopyranoside (IPTG). lac repressor encoded by lacI
>Addgene plasmid #119961 | 6CDG (GID4) | addgene full sequence | sequence record 232684 | Addgene NGS Result
CTAGAAATAATTTTGTTTAACTTTAAGAAGGAGATATACCATGCATCATCATCATCATCACAGCAGCGGC
AGAGAAAACTTGTATTTCCAGGGC
[498 nt withheld, positions 95-592]
TGATGACGAAGCTTGCGGCCGCACTCGAGCACCACCACCACCACCACTGAGATCCGGCTGCTAACAAAGC
CCGAAAGGAAGCTGAGTTGGCTGCTGCCACCGCTGAGCAATAACTAGCATAACCCCTTGGGGCCTCTAAA
CGGGTCTTGAGGGGTTTTTTGCTGAAAGGAGGAACTATATCCGGATTGGCGAATGGG
[124 nt withheld, positions 790-913]
C
[91 nt withheld, positions 915-1005]
A
[49 nt withheld, positions 1007-1055]
CCTTTGACGTTGGAGTCCACGTTCTTT
[37 nt withheld, positions 1083-1119]
ACCCTATCTCGGTCTATTCTTTTGATTTATAAGGGATTTTGCCGATTTCGGCCTATTGGTTAAAAAATGA
GCTGATTTAACAAAAATTTAACGCGAATTTTAACAAAATATTAACGCTTACAATTTAGGTGGCACTTTTC
GGGGAAATGTGCGCGGAACCCCTATTTGTTTATTTTTCTAAATACATTCAAATATGTATCCGCTCATGAA
TTAATTCTTAGAAAAACTCATCGAGCATCAAATGAAACTGCAATTTATTCATATCAGGATTATCAATACC
ATATTTTTGAAAAAGCCGTTTCTGTAATGAAGGAGAAAACTCACCGAGGCAGTTCCATAGGATGGCAAGA
TCCTGGTATCGGTCTGCGATTCCGACTCGTCCAACATCAATACAACCTATTAATTTCCCCTCGTCAAAAA
TAAGGTTATCAAGTGAGAAATCACCATGAGTGACGACTGAATCCGGTGAGAATGGCAAAAGTTTATGCAT
TTCTTTCCAGACTTGTTCAACAGGCCAGCCATTACGCTCGTCATCAAAATCACTCGCATCAACCAAACCG
TTATTCATTCGTGATTGCGCCTGAGCGAGACGAAATACGCGATCGCTGTTAAAAGGACAATTACAAACAG
GAATCGAATGCAACCGGCGCAGGAACACTGCCAGCGCATCAACAATATTTTCACCTGAATCAGGATATTC
TTCTAATACCTGGAATGCTGTTTTCCCGGGGATCGCAGTGGTGAGTAACCATGCATCATCAGGAGTACGG
ATAAAATGCTTGATGGTCGGAAGAGGCATAAATTCCGTCAGCCAGTTTAGTCTGACCATCTCATCTGTAA
CATCATTGGCAACGCTACCTTTGCCATGTTTCAGAAACAACTCTGGCGCATCGGGCTTCCCATACAATCG
ATAGATTGTCGCACCTGATTGCCCGACATTATCGCGAGCCCATTTATACCCATATAAATCAGCATCCATG
TTGGAATTTAATCGCGGCCTAGAGCAAGACGTTTCCCGTTGAATATGGCTCATAACACCCCTTGTATTAC
TGTTTATGTAAGCAGACAGTTTTATTGTTCATGACCAAAATCCCTTAACGTGAGTTTTCGTTCCACTGAG
CGTCAGACCCCGTAGAAAAGATCAAAGGATCTTCTTGAGATCCTTTTTTTCTGCGCGTAATCTGCTGCTT
GCAAACAAAAAAACCACCGCTACCAGCGGTGGTTTGTTTGCCGGATCAAGAGCTACCAACTCTTTTTCCG
AAGGTAACTGGCTTCAGCAGAGCGCAGATACCAAATACTGTCCTTCTAGTGTAGCCGTAGTTAGGCCACC
ACTTCAAGAACTCTGTAGCACCGCCTACATACCTCGCTCTGCTAATCCTGTTACCAGTGGCTGCTGCCAG
TGGCGATAAGTCGTGTCTTACCGGGTTGGACTCAAGACGATAGTTACCGGATAAGGCGCAGCGGTCGGGC
TGAACGGGGGGTTCGTGCACACAGCCCAGCTTGGAGCGAACGACCTACACCGAACTGAGATACCTACAGC
GTGAGCTATGAGAAAGCGCCACGCTTCCCGAAGGGAGAAAGGCGGACAGGTATCCGGTAAGCGGCAGGGT
CGGAACAGGAGAGCGCACGAGGGAGCTTCCAGGGGGAAACGCCTGGTATCTTTATAGTCCTGTCGGGTTT
CGCCACCTCTGACTTGAGCGTCGATTTTTGTGATGCTCGTCAGGGGGGCGGAGCCTATGGAAAAACGCCA
GCAACGCGGCCTTTTTACGGTTCCTGGCCTTTTGCTGGCCTTTTGCTCACATGTTCTTTCCTGCGTTATC
CCCTGATTCTGTGGATAACCGTATTACCGCCTTTGAGTGAGCTGATACCGCTCGCCGCAGCCGAACGACC
GAGCGCAGCGAGTCAGTGAGCGAGGAAGCGGAAGAGCGCCTGATGCGGTATTTTCTCCTTACGCATCTGT
GCGGTATTTCACACCGCAATGGTGCACTCTCAGTACAATCTGCTCTGATGCCGCATAGTTAAGCCAGTAT
ACACTCCGCTATCGCTACGTGACTGGGTCATGGCTGCGCCCCGACACCCGCCAACACCCGCTGACGCGCC
CTGACGGGCTTGTCTGCTCCCGGCATCCGCTTACAGACAAGCTGTGACCGTCTCCGGGAGCTGCATGTGT
CAGAGGTTTTCACCGTCATCACCGAAACGCGCGAGGCAGCTGCGGTAAAGCTCATCAGCGTGGTCGTGAA
GCGATTCACAGATGTCTGCCTGTTCATCCGCGTCCAGCTCGTTGAGTTTCTCCAGAAGCGTTAATGTCTG
GCTTCTGATAAAGCGGGCCATGTTAAGGGCGGTTTTTTCCTGTTTGGTCACTGATGCCTCCGTGTAAGGG
GGATTTCTGTTCATGGGGGTAATGATACCGATGAAACGAGAGAGGATGCTCACGATACGGGTTACTGATG
ATGAACATGCCCGGTTACTGGAACGTTGTGAGGGTAAACAACTGGCGGTATGGATGCGGCGGGACCAGAG
AAAAATCACTCAGGGTCAATGCCAGCGCTTCGTTAATACAGATGTAGGTGTTCCACAGGGTAGCCAGCAG
CATCCTGCGATGCAGATCCGGAACATAATGGTGCAGGGCGCTGACTTCCGCGTTTCCAGACTTTACGAAA
CACGGAAACCGAAGACCATTCATGTTGTTGCTCAGGTCGCAGACGTTTTGCAGCAGCAGTCGCTTCACGT
TCGCTCGCGTATCGGTGATTCATTCTGCTAACCAGTAAGGCAACCCCGCCAGCCTAGCCGGGTCCTCAAC
GACAGGAGCACGATCATGCGCACCCGTGGGGCCGCCATGCCGGCGATAATGGCCTGCTTCTCGCCGAAAC
GTTTGGTGGCGGGACCAGTGACGAAGGCTTGAGCGAGGGCGTGCAAGATTCCGAATACCGCAAGCGACAG
GCCGATCATCGTCGCGCTCCAGCGAAAGCGGTCCTCGCCGAAAATGACCCAGAGCGCTGCCGGCACCTGT
CCTACGAGTTGCATGATAAAGAAGACAGTCATAAGTGCGGCGACGATAGTCATGCCCCGCGCCCACCGGA
AGGAGCTGACTGGGTTGAAGGCTCTCAAGGGCATCGGTCGAGATCCCGGTGCCTAATGAGTGAGCTAACT
TACATTAATTGCGTTGCGCTCACTGCCCGCTTTCCAGTCGGGAAACCTGTCGTGCCAGCTGCATTAATGA
ATCGGCCAACGCGCGGGGAGAGGCGGTTTGCGTATTGGGCGCCAGGGTGGTTTTTCTTTTCACCAGTGAG
ACGGGCAACAGCTGATTGCCCTTCACCGCCTGGCCCTGAGAGAGTTGCAGCAAGCGGTCCACGCTGGTTT
GCCCCAGCAGGCGAAAATCCTGTTTGATGGTGGTTAACGGCGGGATATAACATGAGCTGTCTTCGGTATC
GTCGTATCCCACTACCGAGATATCCGCACCAACGCGCAGCCCGGACTCGGTAATGGCGCGCATTGCGCCC
AGCGCCATCTGATCGTTGGCAACCAGCATCGCAGTGGGAACGATGCCCTCATTCAGCATTTGCATGGTTT
GTTGAAAACCGGACATGGCACTCCAGTCGCCTTCCCGTTCCGCTATCGGCTGAATTTGATTGCGAGTGAG
ATATTTATGCCAGCCAGCCAGACGCAGACGCGCCGAGACAGAACTTAATGGGCCCGCTAACAGCGCGATT
TGCTGGTGACCCAATGCGACCAGATGCTCCACGCCCAGTCGCGTACCGTCTTCATGGGAGAAAATAATAC
TGTTGATGGGTGTCTGGTCAGAGACATCAAGAAATAACGCCGGAACATTAGTGCAGGCAGCTTCCACAGC
AATGGCATCCTGGTCATCCAGCGGATAGTTAATGATCAGCCCACTGACGCGTTGCGCGAGAAGATTGTGC
ACCGCCGCTTTACAGGCTTCGACGCCGCTTCGTTCTACCATCGACACCACCACGCTGGCACCCAGTTGAT
CGGCGCGAGATTTAATCGCCGCGACAATTTGCGACGGCGCGTGCAGGGCCAGACTGGAGGTGGCAACGCC
AATCAGCAACGACTGTTTGCCCGCCAGTTGTTGTGCCACGCGGTTGGGAATGTAATTCAGCTCCGCCATC
GCCGCTTCCACTTTTTCCCGCGTTTTCGCAGAAACGTGGCTGGCCTGGTTCACCACGCGGGAAACGGTCT
GATAAGAGACACCGGCATACTCTGCGACATCGTATAACGTTACTGGTTTCACATTCACCACCCTGAATTG
ACTCTCTTCCGGGCGCTATCATGCCATACCGCGAAAGGTTTTGCGCCATTCGATGGTGTCCGGGATCTCG
ACGCTCTCCCTTATGCGACTCCTGCATTAGGAAGCAGCCCAGTAGTAGGTTGAGGCCGTTGAGCACCGCC
GCCGCAAGGAATGGTGCATGCAAGGAGATGGCGCCCAACAGTCCCCCGGCCACGGGGCCTGCCACCATAC
CCACGCCGAAACAAGCGCTCATGAGCCCGAAGTGGCGAGCCCGATCTTCCCCATCGGTGATGTCGGCGAT
ATAGGCGCCAGCAACCGCACCTGTGGCGCCGGTGATGCCGGCCACGATGCGTCCGGCGTAGAGGATCGAG
ATCTCGATCCCGCGAAATTAATACGACTCACTATAGGGGAATTGTGAGCGGATAACAATTCCCCT
