>Addgene plasmid #119961 | 6CDG (GID4) | depositor partial sequence | sequence record 227391 | Insert sequence
[498 nt withheld, positions 1-498]
